Addgene plasmid #28197: tdp43-EGFP construct4
Depositing lab: Zuoshang Xu. Depositing organization: University of Massachusetts, Worcester. Publication: The C-terminal TDP-43 fragments have a high aggregation propensity and harm neurons by a dominant-negative mechanism. Yang C, Tan W, Whittle C, Qiu L, Cao L, Akbarian S, Xu Z. PLoS One. 2010 . 5(12):e15878. 10.1371/journal.pone.0015878 PubMed 21209826.
Backbone
  Vector backbone: pEGFP-N1
  Backbone manufacturer: Clontech Laboratories, Inc
  Backbone size w/o insert (bp): 4694
  Vector type: Mammalian Expression
  Selectable markers: Neomycin (select with G418)
Growth in bacteria
  Bacterial resistance: Kanamycin, 50 μg/mL
  Growth temperature: 37°C
  Growth strain: DH5alpha
  Growth instructions: DH5a in LB media at 37C
  Copy number: High Copy
Gene/Insert
  Gene/Insert name: Tar DNA binding protein (alt name: TDP43)
  Species: H. sapiens (human)
  Insert size (bp): 597
  Mutation: aa216-414 only
  GenBank ID: NM_007375
  Entrez Gene: TARDBP (a.k.a. ALS10, TDP-43)
  Tag / fusion protein: EGFP (C terminal on backbone)
  Cloning method: Restriction Enzyme; 5′ cloning site Xho1 (not destroyed); 3′ cloning site BamH1 (not destroyed)
  Sequencing primers: 5′ AATGGGAGTTTGTTTTGGCA; 3′ ACGAGGGTGGGCCAGGGCA
Terms and licenses: Academic/Nonprofit Terms; Industry Terms: Not Available to Industry
How to cite: tdp43-EGFP construct4 was a gift from Zuoshang Xu (Addgene plasmid # 28197 ; http://n2t.net/addgene:28197 ; RRID:Addgene_28197)
