[The description below was written by a language model from this plasmid's Addgene catalogue record and pLannotate feature annotations shown in this document.]
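Description:
tdp43-EGFP construct4 is a mammalian expression plasmid built on the Clontech pEGFP-N1 backbone that encodes a C-terminal fragment of human TDP-43 (TARDBP) fused to EGFP. The 597 bp insert covers only amino acids 216–414 of the protein and was placed between the XhoI and BamHI sites of the multiple cloning site, both of which are retained. This puts it upstream of and, by design, in frame with the backbone's EGFP coding sequence, so the fluorescent tag sits at the C terminus of the fragment. Transcription is driven by the human cytomegalovirus immediate early enhancer and promoter and terminated by the SV40 polyadenylation signal. The sequenced record is 5,294 nt, consistent with the stated backbone plus insert.

The plasmid replicates in E. coli at high copy from a ColE1/pUC-type origin and also carries an f1 origin for single-stranded DNA production. A single Tn5 aminoglycoside phosphotransferase (NeoR/KanR) gene serves both hosts. The bacterial bla promoter drives it for kanamycin selection, and the SV40 enhancer/early promoter, with the HSV TK polyadenylation signal, drives it for G418 selection of stably transfected mammalian cells. The short large T antigen, ble and bGH poly(A) fragments called by the annotation software are partial matches and not functional cassettes.

The name and the associated publication indicate that this is one of a series of TDP-43–EGFP constructs. That study examined the aggregation propensity of C-terminal TDP-43 fragments and their harm to neurons through a dominant-negative mechanism, work relevant to ALS-linked TDP-43 pathology. The EGFP fusion allows the fragment's localization and aggregation to be followed by fluorescence in transfected cells.
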