Features (pLannotate 1.2.2; 16 found; start..end, strand, type, name):
      1..304     +  enhancer       CMV enhancer: human cytomegalovirus immediate early enhancer
    305..508     +  promoter       CMV promoter: human cytomegalovirus (CMV) immediate early promoter
    531..558     +  misc_feature   MCS (fragment): multiple cloning site
    562..1158    +  CDS            TARDBP (fragment): TADBP_HUMAN - Also known as TDP43. Experimental evidence at protein level: Swiss-Prot protein existence level 1. RNA-binding protein that is involved in various steps of RNA biogenesis and processing (PubMed:23519609). Preferentially binds, via its two RNA recognition motifs RRM1 and RRM2, to GU-repeats on RNA molecules predominantly localized within long introns and in the 3'UTR of mRNAs (PubMed:23519609, PubMed:24240615, PubMed:24464995). In turn, regulates the splicing of many non-coding and protein-coding RNAs including proteins involved in neuronal survival, as well as mRNAs that encode p
   1180..1899    +  CDS            EGFP: the original enhanced GFP (Yang et al., 1996) mammalian codon-optimized
   1916..1999    +  CDS            large T antigen (fragment): large T antigen from SV40 (simian virus 40)
   2022..2143    +  polyA_signal   SV40 poly(A) signal: SV40 polyadenylation signal
   2177..2605    -  rep_origin     f1 ori (sequence partly withheld): f1 bacteriophage origin of replication; arrow indicates direction of (+) strand synthesis
   2632..2736    +  promoter       AmpR promoter: bla
   2738..3095    +  promoter       SV40 promoter: SV40 enhancer and early promoter
   3130..3924    +  CDS            NeoR/KanR: aminoglycoside phosphotransferase from Tn5; aph(3')-II (or nptII); confers resistance to neomycin, kanamycin, and G418 (Geneticin®)
   3945..4097    +  CDS            ble (fragment): BLE_KLEPN - Experimental evidence at protein level: Swiss-Prot protein existence level 1. Binding protein with a strong affinity to the bleomycin family of antibiotics. Binds to CL990; an antimitotic-antibiotic compound. From Klebsiella pneumoniae.
   4156..4203    +  polyA_signal   HSV TK poly(A) signal: herpes simplex virus thymidine kinase polyadenylation signal (Cole and Stacy, 1985)
   4294..4310    -  polyA_signal   bGH poly(A) signal (fragment): bovine growth hormone polyadenylation signal
   4532..5120    +  rep_origin     ori: high-copy-number ColE1/pMB1/pBR322/pUC origin of replication
   5235..5294    +  enhancer       CMV enhancer (fragment): human cytomegalovirus immediate early enhancer
>Addgene plasmid #28197 | tdp43-EGFP construct4 | addgene full sequence | sequence record 261714 | Addgene NGS Result
CGTTACATAACTTACGGTAAATGGCCCGCCTGGCTGACCGCCCAACGACCCCCGCCCATTGACGTCAATA
ATGACGTATGTTCCCATAGTAACGCCAATAGGGACTTTCCATTGACGTCAATGGGTGGAGTATTTACGGT
AAACTGCCCACTTGGCAGTACATCAAGTGTATCATATGCCAAGTACGCCCCCTATTGACGTCAATGACGG
TAAATGGCCCGCCTGGCATTATGCCCAGTACATGACCTTATGGGACTTTCCTACTTGGCAGTACATCTAC
GTATTAGTCATCGCTATTACCATGGTGATGCGGTTTTGGCAGTACATCAATGGGCGTGGATAGCGGTTTG
ACTCACGGGGATTTCCAAGTCTCCACCCCATTGACGTCAATGGGAGTTTGTTTTGGCACCAAAATCAACG
GGACTTTCCAAAATGTCGTAACAACTCCGCCCCATTGACGCAAATGGGCGGTAGGCGTGTACGGTGGGAG
GTCTATATAAGCAGAGCTGGTTTAGTGAACCGTCAGATCCGCTAGCGCTACCGGACTCAGATCTCGAGAT
GGATGTGATGGATGTCTTCATCCCCAAGCCATTCAGGGCCTTTGCCTTTGTTACATTTGCAGATGATCAG
ATTGCGCAGTCTCTTTGTGGAGAGGACTTGATCATTAAAGGAATCAGCGTTCATATATCCAATGCCGAAC
CTAAGCACAATAGCAATAGACAGTTAGAAAGAAGTGGAAGATTTGGTGGTAATCCAGGTGGCTTTGGGAA
TCAGGGTGGATTTGGTAATAGCAGAGGGGGTGGAGCTGGTTTGGGAAACAATCAAGGTAGTAATATGGGT
GGTGGGATGAACTTTGGTGCGTTCAGCATTAATCCAGCCATGATGGCTGCCGCCCAGGCAGCACTACAGA
GCAGTTGGGGTATGATGGGCATGTTAGCCAGCCAGCAGAACCAGTCAGGCCCATCGGGTAATAACCAAAA
CCAAGGCAACATGCAGAGGGAGCCAAACCAGGCCTTCGGTTCTGGAAATAACTCTTATAGTGGCTCTAAT
TCTGGTGCAGCAATTGGTTGGGGATCAGCATCCAATGCAGGGTCGGGCAGTGGTTTTAATGGAGGCTTTG
GCTCAAGCATGGATTCTAAGTCTTCTGGCTGGGGAATGCGGGATCCACCGGTCGCCACCATGGTGAGCAA
GGGCGAGGAGCTGTTCACCGGGGTGGTGCCCATCCTGGTCGAGCTGGACGGCGACGTAAACGGCCACAAG
TTCAGCGTGTCCGGCGAGGGCGAGGGCGATGCCACCTACGGCAAGCTGACCCTGAAGTTCATCTGCACCA
CCGGCAAGCTGCCCGTGCCCTGGCCCACCCTCGTGACCACCCTGACCTACGGCGTGCAGTGCTTCAGCCG
CTACCCCGACCACATGAAGCAGCACGACTTCTTCAAGTCCGCCATGCCCGAAGGCTACGTCCAGGAGCGC
ACCATCTTCTTCAAGGACGACGGCAACTACAAGACCCGCGCCGAGGTGAAGTTCGAGGGCGACACCCTGG
TGAACCGCATCGAGCTGAAGGGCATCGACTTCAAGGAGGACGGCAACATCCTGGGGCACAAGCTGGAGTA
CAACTACAACAGCCACAACGTCTATATCATGGCCGACAAGCAGAAGAACGGCATCAAGGTGAACTTCAAG
ATCCGCCACAACATCGAGGACGGCAGCGTGCAGCTCGCCGACCACTACCAGCAGAACACCCCCATCGGCG
ACGGCCCCGTGCTGCTGCCCGACAACCACTACCTGAGCACCCAGTCCGCCCTGAGCAAAGACCCCAACGA
GAAGCGCGATCACATGGTCCTGCTGGAGTTCGTGACCGCCGCCGGGATCACTCTCGGCATGGACGAGCTG
TACAAGTAAAGCGGCCGCGACTCTAGATCATAATCAGCCATACCACATTTGTAGAGGTTTTACTTGCTTT
AAAAAACCTCCCACACCTCCCCCTGAACCTGAAACATAAAATGAATGCAATTGTTGTTGTTAACTTGTTT
ATTGCAGCTTATAATGGTTACAAATAAAGCAATAGCATCACAAATTTCACAAATAAAGCATTTTTTTCAC
TGCATTCTAGTTGTGGTTTGTCCAAACTCATCAATGTATCTTAAGGCGTAAATTGTAAGCGTTAATATTT
TGTTAAAATTCGCGTTAAATTTTTGTTAAATCAGCTCATTTTTTAACCAATAGGCCGAAATCGGCAAAAT
CCCTTATAAATCAAAAGAATAGACCGAGATAGGGT
[37 nt withheld, positions 2276-2312]
AAAGAACGTGGACTCCAACGTCAAAGG
[49 nt withheld, positions 2340-2388]
T
[91 nt withheld, positions 2390-2480]
G
[124 nt withheld, positions 2482-2605]
CAGGTGGCACTTTTCGGGGAAATGTGCGCGGAACCCCTATTTGTTTATTTTTCTAAATACATTCAAATAT
GTATCCGCTCATGAGACAATAACCCTGATAAATGCTTCAATAATATTGAAAAAGGAAGAGTCCTGAGGCG
GAAAGAACCAGCTGTGGAATGTGTGTCAGTTAGGGTGTGGAAAGTCCCCAGGCTCCCCAGCAGGCAGAAG
TATGCAAAGCATGCATCTCAATTAGTCAGCAACCAGGTGTGGAAAGTCCCCAGGCTCCCCAGCAGGCAGA
AGTATGCAAAGCATGCATCTCAATTAGTCAGCAACCATAGTCCCGCCCCTAACTCCGCCCATCCCGCCCC
TAACTCCGCCCAGTTCCGCCCATTCTCCGCCCCATGGCTGACTAATTTTTTTTATTTATGCAGAGGCCGA
GGCCGCCTCGGCCTCTGAGCTATTCCAGAAGTAGTGAGGAGGCTTTTTTGGAGGCCTAGGCTTTTGCAAA
GATCGATCAAGAGACAGGATGAGGATCGTTTCGCATGATTGAACAAGATGGATTGCACGCAGGTTCTCCG
GCCGCTTGGGTGGAGAGGCTATTCGGCTATGACTGGGCACAACAGACAATCGGCTGCTCTGATGCCGCCG
TGTTCCGGCTGTCAGCGCAGGGGCGCCCGGTTCTTTTTGTCAAGACCGACCTGTCCGGTGCCCTGAATGA
ACTGCAAGACGAGGCAGCGCGGCTATCGTGGCTGGCCACGACGGGCGTTCCTTGCGCAGCTGTGCTCGAC
GTTGTCACTGAAGCGGGAAGGGACTGGCTGCTATTGGGCGAAGTGCCGGGGCAGGATCTCCTGTCATCTC
ACCTTGCTCCTGCCGAGAAAGTATCCATCATGGCTGATGCAATGCGGCGGCTGCATACGCTTGATCCGGC
TACCTGCCCATTCGACCACCAAGCGAAACATCGCATCGAGCGAGCACGTACTCGGATGGAAGCCGGTCTT
GTCGATCAGGATGATCTGGACGAAGAGCATCAGGGGCTCGCGCCAGCCGAACTGTTCGCCAGGCTCAAGG
CGAGCATGCCCGACGGCGAGGATCTCGTCGTGACCCATGGCGATGCCTGCTTGCCGAATATCATGGTGGA
AAATGGCCGCTTTTCTGGATTCATCGACTGTGGCCGGCTGGGTGTGGCGGACCGCTATCAGGACATAGCG
TTGGCTACCCGTGATATTGCTGAAGAGCTTGGCGGCGAATGGGCTGACCGCTTCCTCGTGCTTTACGGTA
TCGCCGCTCCCGATTCGCAGCGCATCGCCTTCTATCGCCTTCTTGACGAGTTCTTCTGAGCGGGACTCTG
GGGTTCGAAATGACCGACCAAGCGACGCCCAACCTGCCATCACGAGATTTCGATTCCACCGCCGCCTTCT
ATGAAAGGTTGGGCTTCGGAATCGTTTTCCGGGACGCCGGCTGGATGATCCTCCAGCGCGGGGATCTCAT
GCTGGAGTTCTTCGCCCACCCTAGGGGGAGGCTAACTGAAACACGGAAGGAGACAATACCGGAAGGAACC
CGCGCTATGACGGCAATAAAAAGACAGAATAAAACGCACGGTGTTGGGTCGTTTGTTCATAAACGCGGGG
TTCGGTCCCAGGGCTGGCACTCTGTCGATACCCCACCGAGACCCCATTGGGGCCAATACGCCCGCGTTTC
TTCCTTTTCCCCACCCCACCCCCCAAGTTCGGGTGAAGGCCCAGGGCTCGCAGCCAACGTCGGGGCGGCA
GGCCCTGCCATAGCCTCAGGTTACTCATATATACTTTAGATTGATTTAAAACTTCATTTTTAATTTAAAA
GGATCTAGGTGAAGATCCTTTTTGATAATCTCATGACCAAAATCCCTTAACGTGAGTTTTCGTTCCACTG
AGCGTCAGACCCCGTAGAAAAGATCAAAGGATCTTCTTGAGATCCTTTTTTTCTGCGCGTAATCTGCTGC
TTGCAAACAAAAAAACCACCGCTACCAGCGGTGGTTTGTTTGCCGGATCAAGAGCTACCAACTCTTTTTC
CGAAGGTAACTGGCTTCAGCAGAGCGCAGATACCAAATACTGTTCTTCTAGTGTAGCCGTAGTTAGGCCA
CCACTTCAAGAACTCTGTAGCACCGCCTACATACCTCGCTCTGCTAATCCTGTTACCAGTGGCTGCTGCC
AGTGGCGATAAGTCGTGTCTTACCGGGTTGGACTCAAGACGATAGTTACCGGATAAGGCGCAGCGGTCGG
GCTGAACGGGGGGTTCGTGCACACAGCCCAGCTTGGAGCGAACGACCTACACCGAACTGAGATACCTACA
GCGTGAGCTATGAGAAAGCGCCACGCTTCCCGAAGGGAGAAAGGCGGACAGGTATCCGGTAAGCGGCAGG
GTCGGAACAGGAGAGCGCACGAGGGAGCTTCCAGGGGGAAACGCCTGGTATCTTTATAGTCCTGTCGGGT
TTCGCCACCTCTGACTTGAGCGTCGATTTTTGTGATGCTCGTCAGGGGGGCGGAGCCTATGGAAAAACGC
CAGCAACGCGGCCTTTTTACGGTTCCTGGCCTTTTGCTGGCCTTTTGCTCACATGTTCTTTCCTGCGTTA
TCCCCTGATTCTGTGGATAACCGTATTACCGCCATGCATTAGTTATTAATAGTAATCAATTACGGGGTCA
TTAGTTCATAGCCCATATATGGAGTTCCG
