>Addgene plasmid #28197 | tdp43-EGFP construct4 | addgene partial sequence | sequence record 35134 | 28197 with EGFP-N
GCTCCTCGCCCTTGCTCACCATGGTGGCGACCGGTGGATCCCGCATTCCCCAGCCAGAAGACTTAGAATC
CATGCTTGAGCCAAAGCCTCCATTAAAACCACTGCCCGACCCTGCATTGGATGCTGATCCCCAACCAATT
GCTGCACCAGAATTAGAGCCACTATAAGAGTTATTTCCAGAACCGAAGGCCTGGTTTGGCTCCCTCTGCA
TGTTGCCTTGGTTTTGGTTATTACCCGATGGGCCTGACTGGTTCTGCTGGCTGGCTAACATGCCCATCAT
ACCCCAACTGCTCTGTAGTGCTGCCTGGGCGGCAGCCATCATGGCTGGATTAATGCTGAACGCACCAAAG
TTCATCCCACCACCCATATTACTACCTTGATTGTTTCCCAAACCAGCTCCACCCCCTCTGCTATTACCAA
ATCCACCCTGATTCCCAAAGCCACCTGGATTACCACCAAATCTTCCACTTCTTTCTAACTGTCTATTGCT
ATTGTGCTTAGGTTCGGCATTGGATATATGAACGCTGATTCCTTTAATGATCAAGTCCTCTCCACAAAGA
GACTGCGCAATCTGATCATCTGCAAATGTAACAAAGGCAAAGGCCCTGAATGGCTTGGGGATGAAGACAT
CCATCACATCCATCTCGAGATCTGAGTCCGGTAGCGCTAGCGGATCTGACGGTTCACTAAACCAGCTCTG
CTTATATAGACCTCCCACCGTACACGCCTACCGCCCATTTGCGTCAATGGGGCGGAGTTGTTACGACATT
TTGGAAAGTCCCGTTGATTTTGGTGCCAAAACAAACTCCCATTGACGTCAATGGGGTGGAGACTTGGAAA
TCCCCGTGAGTCAAACCGCT
